Addgene plasmid #34269: KHBD00115
Depositing lab: Bart Deplancke. Depositing organization: Swiss Federal Institute of Technology (EPFL). Publication: Automated protein-DNA interaction screening of Drosophila regulatory elements. Korneel Hens, Jean-Daniel Feuz, Alina Isakova, Antonina Lagovitina, Andreas Massouras, Julien Bryois, Patrick Callaerts, Susan E. Celniker, Bart Deplancke. Nat Methods. 2011 Oct 30;8(12):1065-70. 10.1038/nmeth.1763 PubMed 22037703.
Backbone
  Vector backbone: pDONR221
  Backbone manufacturer: Invitrogen
  Backbone size w/o insert (bp): 2536
  Vector type: Gateway Donor Vector
Growth in bacteria
  Bacterial resistance: Kanamycin, 50 μg/mL
  Growth temperature: 37°C
  Growth strain: DH5alpha
  Copy number: High Copy
Gene/Insert
  Gene/Insert name: CG40145 (alt names: FBgn0039946; ATbp; (A+T)-stretch binding protein)
  Species: D. melanogaster (fly)
  Insert size (bp): 1164
  Entrez Gene: ATbp (a.k.a. Dmel_CG17172, ATBP, CG17172, CG40145, Dmel\CG17172)
  Cloning method: Gateway Cloning
  Sequencing primers: 5′ M13F; 3′ M13R
Terms and licenses: Academic/Nonprofit Terms; Industry Terms: Not Available to Industry
Depositor comments: Please note that the ORFs in this collection were cloned open-ended (without a stop codon).
How to cite: KHBD00115 was a gift from Bart Deplancke (Addgene plasmid # 34269 ; http://n2t.net/addgene:34269 ; RRID:Addgene_34269)
