[The description below was written by a language model from this plasmid's Addgene catalogue record.]
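Description:
KHBD00115 is a Gateway clone built in the pDONR221 backbone and carrying the open reading frame of the Drosophila melanogaster gene ATbp, the (A+T)-stretch binding protein also annotated as CG40145 or CG17172. The insert is listed as 1164 bp in a backbone of about 2.5 kb once the donor cassette has been replaced. Although catalogued as a Gateway donor vector, a pDONR221 derivative that has received an insert by Gateway cloning functions as an entry clone. In such clones the ORF is normally flanked by attL recombination sites, though no feature table is supplied here to confirm the exact site arrangement. The plasmid is maintained at high copy in standard E. coli cloning strains under kanamycin selection, and M13 forward and reverse primer sites flanking the insert are used for sequence verification.

The plasmid has no stated promoter driving the insert, and it is not itself an expression construct. Instead, it acts as a shuttle from which the ORF can be moved by LR recombination into any compatible destination vector, which then supplies the promoter, tags and host-specific elements. The depositor notes that ORFs in this collection were cloned open-ended, without a stop codon, so the coding sequence can be read through into a C-terminal fusion partner supplied by the destination vector. It also means that a downstream stop must come from that vector. The clone belongs to a collection associated with a study on automated protein–DNA interaction screening of Drosophila regulatory elements, so its likely use is to generate fusion constructs of this DNA-binding protein for such interaction assays.
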