>Addgene plasmid #34269 | KHBD00115 | depositor partial sequence | sequence record 40836 | KHBD00115 sequence 1164 bps
ATGGGTTTTCCGCGCATCCTCAGCAAGAACAACAAGATCTACACCAAGCTGGGCGAGTTCTGTTTGTCGG
GGGATAGCTTCTGGATTGTTTGTCACACGTGCCAAGAGGAGTTGCAGACACAGGATCAGTTCTGGAAGCA
CATACAGGATGAGCATAATTTCATGCACGGGGTGGCAAAGGAACACAGTCGTACATCCAGCTACTGCCTA
ACGGATGTGGAGGCTGCGGCGGCAGCAGCAACGCCAGGAAGCAGCTCCCAGCAAGGCGCCACAGCGATCA
GTGTGCCTCTGGCACTTTACACCTGCTCAACCAAGTATTCTGAGGAGGAGCAGCGGGAGGTGGAAATGCA
CGAACAGCAGGTGCAACACCAAGTGCAACAGCAGCAAGCGCAGCAGCAGCAAGCGCAGCAGCAACAACAC
CAACAGTCTCAGCAGCAAGGGCACCAGCAACACCAGGTTCAACAACAGCAGACCCACCAGCAGCTCCAAC
AGCAGCGGGATGTTGCCAAGGAGCTGGCTGAACTCCATGCCAATGCGGTAGCTGCCGCTGCAGCCTCCGC
AGCTGTGGTATCCACAGGCGAAGGAACTACCCAAAGTAACAGCGCCATCGACATTAAAATAGAGCCCAGC
AGTCTGACACTTACACCCGAAATGCAGGCTGCTGCAGCAGCTGGGGGGACCATTTACCATCTGCCACAGC
TAGTTCCACCACCTGTACCGCCTCCACCGCCAGGGTCCGGATTTGTAAGCGTCAGCGCCAGTACCAGCAC
CTCCAATACGGTCAGCACCACGCCACCCAATGTTCTACAGCAGCAACAGCAACTAAACATGTCTGTCGTT
CCTTCGACGGCTATGGCCGCCGCTATGCTAGCCGCCAGTCAGGAACAGCTGCCCAAGGACTCTAACAGCA
CGACGGCCAGCGCCGGGAGTGCTGTCTCTTCAGATGACGGAGAACGCTGGTACGTCTGCGATTACGAGAC
TTGTGGTTTGAAGTTTAAGTATAAGTCGAGAATGGAGCTACATCGGGTAGTTCACAGCAAGGAGCGGCGG
TTCAATTGCGAACTGTGCAGTGCCTCCTTCAAGCAGTCGTGCAACCTATCAACACACCGGAAGAAAAAGC
ACGCACTGAGAGGCATCAAAAGCGAGATATTGCCGCAGCGCTTT
