>Addgene plasmid #34269 | KHBD00115 | addgene partial sequence | sequence record 41930 | M13-Rev 5'-CAGGAAACAGCTATGACC-3'
TTATTTTGACTGATAGTGACCTGTTCGTTGCAACAAATTGATAAGCAATGCTTTCTTATAATGCCAACTT
TGTACAAGAAAGTTGGCAAAAAGCGCTGCGGCAATATCTCGCTTTTGATGCCTCTCAGTGCGTGCTTTTT
CTTCCGGTGTGTTGATAGGTTGCACGACTGCTTGAAGGAGGCACTGCACAGTTCGCAATTGAACCGCCGC
TCCTTGCTGTGAACTACCCGATGTAGCTCCATTCTCGACTTATACTTAAACTTCAAACCACAAGTCTCGT
AATCGCAGACGTACCAGCGTTCTCCGTCATCTGAAGAGACAGCACTCCCGGCGCTGGCCGTCGTGCTGTT
AGAGTCCTTGGGCAGCTGTTCCTGACTGGCGGCTAGCATAGCGGCGGCCATAGCCGTCGAAGGAACGACA
GACATGTTTAGTTGCTGTTGCTGCTGTAGAACATTGGGTGGCGTGGTGCTGACCGTATTGGAGGTGCTGG
TACTGGCGCTGACGCTTACAAATCCGGACCCTGGCGGTGGAGGCGGTACAGGTGGTGGAACTAGCTGTGG
CAGATGGTAAATGGTCCCCCCAGCTGCTGCAGCAGCCTGCATTTCGGGTGTAAGTGTCAGACTGCTGGGC
TCTATTTTAATGTCGATGGCGCTGTTACTTTGGGTAGTTCCTTCGCCTGTGGATACCACAGCTGCGGAGG
CTGCAGCGGCAGCTACCGCATTGGCATGGAGTTCAGCCAGCTCCTTGGCAACATCCCGCTGCTGTTGAA
